Addgene plasmid #103631: LSB-hsa-miR-548d-3p
Purpose: Used to sense miRNA activity using fluorescence based tools. hsa-miR-548d-3p target in 3' UTR of of mKate. miRNA activity can be measured by the repression of mKate2 relative to EBFP2 fluorescent proteins . Plasmid is inherently unstable; please see Depositor Comments
Depositing lab: Ron Weiss. Depositing organization: Massachusetts Institute of Technology. Publication: A mixed antagonistic/synergistic miRNA repression model enables accurate predictions of multi-input miRNA sensor activity. Gam JJ, Babb J, Weiss R. Nat Commun. 2018 Jun 22;9(1):2430. doi: 10.1038/s41467-018-04575-0. PubMed 29934631.
Backbone
  Vector backbone: Low Sensor Backbone (LSB)
  Vector type: Mammalian Expression, Synthetic Biology
Growth in bacteria
  Bacterial resistance: Ampicillin and Kanamycin, 100 & 50 μg/mL
  Growth temperature: 30°C
  Growth strain: NEB Stable
  Copy number: High Copy
Gene/Insert
  Gene/Insert name: hsa-miR-548d-3p target
  Species: H. sapiens (human)
  Promoter: EF-1a
  Cloning method: Gibson Cloning
Terms and licenses: Academic/Nonprofit Terms; Industry Terms: Not Available to Industry
Depositor comments: Please note that this plasmid is inherently unstable due to a repeating poly A element. We recommend performing a diagnostic digest on multiple colonies upon receipt. The depositors would like to note the presence of several discrepancies between the depositor sequence and physical plasmid sequence. In particular, the sequences upstream and downstream of the puromycin coding region have 10 bp insertions which do not affect the ability to perform puromycin selection. The sequences for those regions within the physical plasmids are as follows: Upstream of Puro: GAATTCGACCGCCTGTCTCAAGGTGCCACC; Downstream of Puro: GCTTTGAGACTACGCGTGAATTCACTCCTC. Please contact if you are interested in this plasmid prior to placing an order.
How to cite: LSB-hsa-miR-548d-3p was a gift from Ron Weiss (Addgene plasmid # 103631 ; http://n2t.net/addgene:103631 ; RRID:Addgene_103631)
