[The description below was written by a language model from this plasmid's Addgene catalogue record and pLannotate feature annotations shown in this document.]
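Description:
LSB-hsa-miR-548d-3p is a mammalian expression plasmid built on the Low Sensor Backbone (LSB) and designed as a two-colour fluorescent sensor of microRNA activity. It is propagated in E. coli from a high-copy ColE1/pUC-type origin and carries both an ampicillin resistance gene (β-lactamase with its bla promoter) and a kanamycin resistance gene (aph(3')-Ia), matching the dual ampicillin/kanamycin selection listed in the record. Remnants of a lac promoter/operator region are also annotated in the bacterial backbone. The depositor full sequence is about 11 kb.

The payload consists of two parallel transcription units, each driven by the human EF-1α core promoter with its intron A and terminated by a rabbit β-globin polyadenylation signal. Both are flanked by Gateway attB4/attB1/attB2 sites left over from modular assembly. One unit expresses the red fluorescent protein mKate2 and, according to the record, carries the target site for human miR-548d-3p in its 3' UTR; the target itself is not separately annotated in the feature table. The other unit expresses the blue protein EBFP2 without a target and serves as an internal reference. When miR-548d-3p is active in a transfected cell, mKate2 output falls relative to EBFP2, so the red-to-blue ratio reports miRNA activity independently of plasmid dose. A puromycin N-acetyltransferase coding sequence with its own β-globin poly(A) signal is also present for puromycin selection, though no promoter is annotated immediately upstream of it.

The depositor notes that the repeated poly(A) elements make the plasmid inherently unstable. They also report small insertions flanking the puromycin coding region in the physical plasmid relative to the deposited sequence, said not to affect selection.
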