Features (pLannotate 1.2.2; 28 found; start..end, strand, type, name):
     87..675     -  rep_origin     ori: high-copy-number ColE1/pMB1/pBR322/pUC origin of replication
    846..1706    -  CDS            AmpR: β-lactamase; bla; confers resistance to ampicillin, carbenicillin, and related antibiotics
   1707..1778    -  promoter       AmpR promoter: bla
   1857..2456    +  CDS            PuroR: puromycin N-acetyltransferase; pac from Streptomyces alboniger; confers resistance to puromycin
   2461..2541    +  CDS            HBB (fragment): HBB_PONPY - Experimental evidence at transcript level: Swiss-Prot protein existence level 2. Involved in oxygen transport from the lung to the various peripheral tissues. From Pongo pygmaeus (Bornean orangutan).
   2612..2667    +  polyA_signal   β-globin poly(A) signal: rabbit β-globin polyadenylation signal (Gil and Proudfoot, 1987)
   3646..3666    +  protein_bind   attB4: mutant version of attB; core recombination site for the Gateway® BP reaction BP Clonase™
   3734..3945    +  promoter       EF-1α core promoter: core promoter for human elongation factor EF-1α
   3946..4884    +  intron         EF-1α intron A: intron upstream of the start codon of human EF-1α
   4911..4931    +  protein_bind   attB1: mutant version of attB; core recombination site for the Gateway® BP reaction BP Clonase™
   4951..5646    +  CDS            mKate2: mKate2 is a basic (constitutively fluorescent) red fluorescent protein published in 2009, derived from Entacmaea quadricolor. It is reported to be a rapidly-maturing monomer with moderate acid sensitivity.
   5666..5690    -  protein_bind   attB2: mutant version of attB; recombination site for the Gateway® BP reaction BP Clonase™
   5834..5908    +  CDS            HBB (fragment): HBB_PONPY - Experimental evidence at transcript level: Swiss-Prot protein existence level 2. Involved in oxygen transport from the lung to the various peripheral tissues. From Pongo pygmaeus (Bornean orangutan).
   5979..6034    +  polyA_signal   β-globin poly(A) signal: rabbit β-globin polyadenylation signal (Gil and Proudfoot, 1987)
   6418..6443    +  misc_feature   SA: splice acceptor site
   7115..7135    +  protein_bind   attB4: mutant version of attB; core recombination site for the Gateway® BP reaction BP Clonase™
   7203..7414    +  promoter       EF-1α core promoter: core promoter for human elongation factor EF-1α
   7415..8353    +  intron         EF-1α intron A: intron upstream of the start codon of human EF-1α
   8380..8400    +  protein_bind   attB1: mutant version of attB; core recombination site for the Gateway® BP reaction BP Clonase™
   8411..9127    +  CDS            EBFP2: EBFP2 is a basic (constitutively fluorescent) blue fluorescent protein published in 2007, derived from Aequorea victoria. It is reported to be a rapidly-maturing monomer with moderate acid sensitivity.
   9135..9159    -  protein_bind   attB2: mutant version of attB; recombination site for the Gateway® BP reaction BP Clonase™
   9163..9243    +  CDS            HBB (fragment): HBB_PONPY - Experimental evidence at transcript level: Swiss-Prot protein existence level 2. Involved in oxygen transport from the lung to the various peripheral tissues. From Pongo pygmaeus (Bornean orangutan).
   9314..9369    +  polyA_signal   β-globin poly(A) signal: rabbit β-globin polyadenylation signal (Gil and Proudfoot, 1987)
   9752..9774    -  protein_bind   lac operator (fragment): The lac repressor binds to the lac operator to inhibit transcription in E. coli. This inhibition can be relieved by adding lactose or isopropyl-β-D-thiogalactopyranoside (IPTG). lac repressor encoded by lacI
   9778..9808    -  promoter       lac promoter: promoter for the E. coli lac operon
   9823..9844    -  protein_bind   CAP binding site: CAP binding activates transcription in the presence of cAMP. E. coli catabolite activator protein
   9857..9896    -  CDS            lacI (fragment): lac repressor; lacI; The lac repressor binds to the lac operator to inhibit transcription in E. coli. This inhibition can be relieved by adding lactose or isopropyl-β-D-thiogalactopyranoside (IPTG).
  10069..10878   +  CDS            KanR: aminoglycoside phosphotransferase; aph(3')-Ia; confers resistance to kanamycin in bacteria or G418 (Geneticin®) in eukaryotes
>Addgene plasmid #103631 | LSB-hsa-miR-548d-3p | depositor full sequence | sequence record 196310 | Full Sequence
AATTGAGGGGATAACGCAGGAAAGAACATGTGAGCAAAAGGCCAGCAAAAGGCCAGGAACCGTAAAAAGG
CCGCGTTGCTGGCGTTTTTCCATAGGCTCCGCCCCCCTGACGAGCATCACAAAAATCGACGCTCAAGTCA
GAGGTGGCGAAACCCGACAGGACTATAAAGATACCAGGCGTTTCCCCCTGGAAGCTCCCTCGTGCGCTCT
CCTGTTCCGACCCTGCCGCTTACCGGATACCTGTCCGCCTTTCTCCCTTCGGGAAGCGTGGCGCTTTCTC
ATAGCTCACGCTGTAGGTATCTCAGTTCGGTGTAGGTCGTTCGCTCCAAGCTGGGCTGTGTGCACGAACC
CCCCGTTCAGCCCGACCGCTGCGCCTTATCCGGTAACTATCGTCTTGAGTCCAACCCGGTAAGACACGAC
TTATCGCCACTGGCAGCAGCCACTGGTAACAGGATTAGCAGAGCGAGGTATGTAGGCGGTGCTACAGAGT
TCTTGAAGTGGTGGCCTAACTACGGCTACACTAGAAGAACAGTATTTGGTATCTGCGCTCTGCTGAAGCC
AGTTACCTTCGGAAAAAGAGTTGGTAGCTCTTGATCCGGCAAACAAACCACCGCTGGTAGCGGTGGTTTT
TTTGTTTGCAAGCAGCAGATTACGCGCAGAAAAAAAGGATCTCAAGAAGATCCTTTGATCTTTTCTACGG
GGTCTGACGCTCAGTGGAACGAAAACTCACGTTAAGGGATTTTGGTCATGAGATTATCAAAAAGGATCTT
CACCTAGATCCTTTTAAATTAAAAATGAAGTTTTAAATCAATCTAAAGTATATATGAGTAAACTTGGTCT
GACAGTTACCAATGCTTAATCAGTGAGGCACCTATCTCAGCGATCTGTCTATTTCGTTCATCCATAGTTG
CCTGACTCCCCGTCGTGTAGATAACTACGATACGGGAGGGCTTACCATCTGGCCCCAGTGCTGCAATGAT
ACCGCGAGAACCACGCTCACCGGCTCCAGATTTATCAGCAATAAACCAGCCAGCCGGAAGGGCCGAGCGC
AGAAGTGGTCCTGCAACTTTATCCGCCTCCATCCAGTCTATTAATTGTTGCCGGGAAGCTAGAGTAAGTA
GTTCGCCAGTTAATAGTTTGCGCAACGTTGTTGCCATTGCTACAGGCATCGTGGTGTCACGCTCGTCGTT
TGGTATGGCTTCATTCAGCTCCGGTTCCCAACGATCAAGGCGAGTTACATGATCCCCCATGTTGTGCAAA
AAAGCGGTTAGCTCCTTCGGTCCTCCGATCGTTGTCAGAAGTAAGTTGGCCGCAGTGTTATCACTCATGG
TTATGGCAGCACTGCATAATTCTCTTACTGTCATGCCATCCGTAAGATGCTTTTCTGTGACTGGTGAGTA
CTCAACCAAGTCATTCTGAGAATAGTGTATGCGGCGACCGAGTTGCTCTTGCCCGGCGTCAATACGGGAT
AATACCGCGCCACATAGCAGAACTTTAAAAGTGCTCATCATTGGAAAACGTTCTTCGGGGCGAAAACTCT
CAAGGATCTTACCGCTGTTGAGATCCAGTTCGATGTAACCCACTCGTGCACCCAACTGATCTTCAGCATC
TTTTACTTTCACCAGCGTTTCTGGGTGAGCAAAAACAGGAAGGCAAAATGCCGCAAAAAAGGGAATAAGG
GCGACACGGAAATGTTGAATACTCATACTCTTCCTTTTTCAATATTATTGAAGCATTTATCAGGGTTATT
GTCTCATGAGCGGATACATATTTGAATGTAGCTCCGAATTTCTCGAGGGCTTGTCGACGACGGCGGTCTC
CGTCGTCAGGATCATGAATTCGACCCGCCTGCCACCATGACCGAGTACAAGCCCACGGTGCGCCTCGCCA
CCCGCGACGACGTCCCCCGGGCCGTACGCACCCTCGCCGCCGCGTTCGCCGACTACCCCGCCACGCGCCA
CACCGTCGACCCGGACCGCCACATCGAGCGGGTCACCGAGCTGCAAGAACTCTTCCTCACGCGCGTCGGG
CTCGACATCGGCAAGGTGTGGGTCGCGGACGACGGCGCCGCGGTGGCGGTCTGGACCACGCCGGAGAGCG
TCGAAGCGGGGGCGGTGTTCGCCGAGATCGGCCCGCGCATGGCCGAGTTGAGCGGTTCCCGGCTGGCCGC
GCAGCAACAGATGGAAGGCCTCCTGGCGCCGCACCGGCCCAAGGAGCCCGCGTGGTTCCTGGCCACCGTC
GGCGTCTCGCCCGACCACCAGGGCAAGGGTCTGGGCAGCGCCGTCGTGCTCCCCGGAGTGGAGGCGGCCG
AGCGCGCCGGGGTGCCCGCCTTCCTGGAGACATCCGCGCCCCGCAACCTCCCCTTCTACGAGCGGCTCGG
CTTCACCGTCACCGCCGACGTCGAGGTGCCCGAAGGACCGCGCACCTGGTGCATGACCCGCAAGCCCGGT
GCCTGATACGCGTGAATTCACTCCTCAGGTGCAGGCTGCCTATCAGAAGGTGGTGGCTGGTGTGGCCAAT
GCCCTGGCTCACAAATACCACTGAGATCTTTTTCCCTCTGCCAAAAATTATGGGGACATCATGAAGCCCC
TTGAGCATCTGACTTCTGGCTAATAAAGGAAATTTATTTTCATTGCAATAGTGTGTTGGAATTTTTTGTG
TCTCTCACTCGGAAGGACATATGGGAGGGCAAATCATTTAAAACATCAGAATGAGTATTTGGTTTAGAGT
TTGGCAACATATGCCCATATGCTGGCTGCCATGAACAAAGGTTGGCTATAAAGAGGTCATCAGTATATGA
AACAGCCCCCTGCTGTCCATTCCTTATTCCATAGAAAAGCCTTGACTTGAGGTTAGATTTTTTTTATATT
TTGTTTTGTGTTATTTTTTTCTTTAACATCCCTAAAATTTTCCTTACATGTTTTACTAGCCAGATTTTTC
CTCCTCTCCTGACTACTCCCAGTCATAGCTGTCCCTCTTCTCTTATGGAGATCCCTCGACCTGCAGCCCA
AGCTTGAATTCTCTAGAATTACCCTGTTATCCCTATGCTTGGTTTACCGAGCTCTTATTGGTTTTCAAAC
TTCATTGACTGTGCCCAACGCGCCTGGGAGCTCACGGGGACAGCCCCCCCCCAAAGCCCCCAGGGATGTA
ATTACGTCCCTCCCCCGCTAGGGGGCAGCAGCGAGCCGCCCGGGGCTCCGCTCCGGTCCGGCGCTCCCCC
CGCATCCCCGAGCCGGCAGCGTGCGGGGACAGCCCGGGCACGGGGAAGGTGGCACGGGATCGCTTTCCTC
TGAACGCTTCTCGCTGCTCTTTGAGCCTGCAGACACCTGGGGGGATACGGGGAAAAAGCTAGGCTGAAAG
ACCGGTTCTTAGAATGACACGCGCCTGGGAGCTCACGGGGACAGCCCCCCCCCAAAGCCCCCAGGGATGT
AATTACGTCCCTCCCCCGCTAGGGGGCAGCAGCGAGCCGCCCGGGGCTCCGCTCCGGTCCGGCGCTCCCC
CCGCATCCCCGAGCCGGCAGCGTGCGGGGACAGCCCGGGCACGGGGAAGGTGGCACGGGATCGCTTTCCT
CTGAACGCTTCTCGCTGCTCTTTGAGCCTGCAGACACCTGGGGGGATACGGGGAAAAAGCTAACTTCTGA
GACGACAACTTTGTATAGAAAAGTTGGCTCCGAATTCGCCCTTGACAGCAGAGATCCAGTTTGGTTAATT
AATTGGCTCCGGTGCCCGTCAGTGGGCAGAGCGCACATCGCCCACAGTCCCCGAGAAGTTGTGGGGAGGG
GTCGGCAATTGAACCGGTGCCTAGAGAAGGTGGCGCGGGGTAAACTGGGAAAGTGATGTCGTGTACTGGC
TCCGCCTTTTTCCCGAGGGTGGGGGAGAACCGTATATAAGTGCAGTAGTCGCCGTGAACGTTCTTTTTCG
CAACGGGTTTGCCGCCAGAACACAGGTAAGTGCCGTGTGTGGTTCCCGCGGGCCTGGCCTCTTTACGGGT
TATGGCCCTTGCGTGCCTTGAATTACTTCCACCTGGCTGCAGTACGTGATTCTTGATCCCGAGCTTCGGG
TTGGAAGTGGGTGGGAGAGTTCGAGGCCTTGCGCTTAAGGAGCCCCTTCGCCTCGTGCTTGAGTTGAGGC
CTGGCCTGGGCGCTGGGGCCGCCGCGTGCGAATCTGGTGGCACCTTCGCGCCTGTCTCGCTGCTTTCGAT
AAGTCTCTAGCCATTTAAAATTTTTGATGACCTGCTGCGACGCTTTTTTTCTGGCAAGATAGTCTTGTAA
ATGCGGGCCAAGATCTGCACACTGGTATTTCGGTTTTTGGGGCCGCGGGCGGCGACGGGGCCCGTGCGTC
CCAGCGCACATGTTCGGCGAGGCGGGGCCTGCGAGCGCGGCCACCGAGAATCGGACGGGGGTAGTCTCAA
GCTGGCCGGCCTGCTCTGGTGCCTGGCCTCGCGCCGCCGTGTATCGCCCCGCCCTGGGCGGCAAGGCTGG
CCCGGTCGGCACCAGTTGCGTGAGCGGAAAGATGGCCGCTTCCCGGCCCTGCTGCAGGGAGCTCAAAATG
GAGGACGCGGCGCTCGGGAGAGCGGGCGGGTGAGTCACCCACACAAAGGAAAAGGGCCTTTCCGTCCTCA
GCCGTCGCTTCATGTGACTCCACGGAGTACCGGGCGCCGTCCAGGCACCTCGATTAGTTCTCGAGCTTTT
GGAGTACGTCGTCTTTAGGTTGGGGGGAGGGGTTTTATGCGATGGAGTTTCCCCACACTGAGTGGGTGGA
GACTGAAGTTAGGCCAGCTTGGCACTTGATGTAATTCTCCTTGGAATTTGCCCTTTTTGAGTTTGGATCT
TGGTTCATTCTCAAGCCTCAGACAGTGGTTCAAAGTTTTTTTCTTCCATTTCAGGTGTCGTGAGAAGGGC
GAATTCGACCCAAGTTTGTACAAAAAAGCAGGCTGGATCCAGGTGCCACCATGGTGAGCGAGCTGATTAA
GGAGAACATGCACATGAAGCTGTACATGGAGGGCACCGTGAACAACCACCACTTCAAGTGCACATCCGAG
GGCGAAGGCAAGCCCTACGAGGGCACCCAGACCATGAGAATCAAGGCGGTCGAGGGCGGCCCTCTCCCCT
TCGCCTTCGACATCCTGGCTACCAGCTTCATGTACGGCAGCAAAACCTTCATCAACCACACCCAGGGCAT
CCCCGACTTCTTTAAGCAGTCCTTCCCCGAGGGCTTCACATGGGAGAGAGTCACCACATACGAAGATGGG
GGCGTGCTGACCGCTACCCAGGACACCAGCCTCCAGGACGGCTGCCTCATCTACAACGTCAAGATCAGAG
GGGTGAACTTCCCATCCAACGGCCCTGTGATGCAGAAGAAAACACTCGGCTGGGAGGCCTCCACCGAGAC
ACTGTACCCCGCTGACGGCGGCCTGGAAGGCAGAGCCGACATGGCCCTGAAGCTCGTGGGCGGGGGCCAC
CTGATCTGCAACCTTAAGACCACATACAGATCCAAGAAACCCGCTAAGAACCTCAAGATGCCCGGCGTCT
ACTATGTGGACAGGAGACTGGAAAGAATCAAGGAGGCCGACAAAGAGACATACGTCGAGCAGCACGAGGT
GGCTGTGGCCAGATACTGCGACCTCCCTAGCAAACTGGGGCACAAACTTAATTGAGAATTCTACCACCCA
GCTTTCTTGTACAAAGTGGTACGTCTCAAGACCAGAGGTCTCTGCTTAGTGCTATGCAAAAGAAACTGTG
GTTTTTGGCAAAAGAAACTGTGGTTTTTGGCAAAAGAAACTGTGGTTTTTGGCAAAAGAAACTGTGGTTT
TTGCAACCAGAAGAGACCTGTGCTTCACTCCTCAGGTGCAGGCTGCCTATCAGAAGGTGGTGGCTGGTGT
GGCCAATGCCCTGGCTCACAAATACCACTGAGATCTTTTTCCCTCTGCCAAAAATTATGGGGACATCATG
AAGCCCCTTGAGCATCTGACTTCTGGCTAATAAAGGAAATTTATTTTCATTGCAATAGTGTGTTGGAATT
TTTTGTGTCTCTCACTCGGAAGGACATATGGGAGGGCAAATCATTTAAAACATCAGAATGAGTATTTGGT
TTAGAGTTTGGCAACATATGCCCATATGCTGGCTGCCATGAACAAAGGTTGGCTATAAAGAGGTCATCAG
TATATGAAACAGCCCCCTGCTGTCCATTCCTTATTCCATAGAAAAGCCTTGACTTGAGGTTAGATTTTTT
TTATATTTTGTTTTGTGTTATTTTTTTCTTTAACATCCCTAAAATTTTCCTTACATGTTTTACTAGCCAG
ATTTTTCCTCCTCTCCTGACTACTCCCAGTCATAGCTGTCCCTCTTCTCTTATGGAGATCCCGAGCGGTG
CGTTTTTATGCTTGTAGTATTGTATAATGTTTTTAAGATCCAAGCTTCTGACCTCTTCTCTTCCTCCCAC
AGGGCCTCGAGACAATTGCATCGATGGTACCAGTGAAAGTCTGCAATGAATTCGAGTTGGCGCGCCTGTC
ATTCTAAATCTCTCTTTCAGCCTAAAGCTTTTTCCCCGTATCCCCCCAGGTGTCTGCAGGCTCAAAGAGC
AGCGAGAAGCGTTCAGAGGAAAGCGATCCCGTGCCACCTTCCCCGTGCCCGGGCTGTCCCCGCACGCTGC
CGGCTCGGGGATGCGGGGGGAGCGCCGGACCGGAGCGGAGCCCCGGGCGGCTCGCTGCTGCCCCCTAGCG
GGGGAGGGACGTAATTACATCCCTGGGGGCTTTGGGAGGGGGCTGTCCCCGTGAGCTCCCAGGCGCGCCT
GTCATTCTAAATCTCTCTTTCAGCCTAAAGCTTTTTCCCCGTATCCCCCCAGGTGTCTGCAGGCTCAAAG
AGCAGCGAGAAGCGTTCAGAGGAAAGCGATCCCGTGCCACCTTCCCCGTGCCCGGGCTGTCCCCGCACGC
TGCCGGCTCGGGGATGCGGGGGGAGCGCCGGACCGGAGCGGAGCCCCGGGCGGCTCGCTGCTGCCCCCTA
GCGGGGGAGGGACGTAATTACATCCCTGGGGGCTTTGGGGGGGGGCTGTCCCCGTGAGCTCCCAGGCGCG
CCAACTCGGTACCGTATCGATGTCGACGTTAACGCTAGTGATATCAACTTTGTATAGAAAAGTTGGCTCC
GAATTCGCCCTTGACAGCAGAGATCCAGTTTGGTTAATTAATTGGCTCCGGTGCCCGTCAGTGGGCAGAG
CGCACATCGCCCACAGTCCCCGAGAAGTTGTGGGGAGGGGTCGGCAATTGAACCGGTGCCTAGAGAAGGT
GGCGCGGGGTAAACTGGGAAAGTGATGTCGTGTACTGGCTCCGCCTTTTTCCCGAGGGTGGGGGAGAACC
GTATATAAGTGCAGTAGTCGCCGTGAACGTTCTTTTTCGCAACGGGTTTGCCGCCAGAACACAGGTAAGT
GCCGTGTGTGGTTCCCGCGGGCCTGGCCTCTTTACGGGTTATGGCCCTTGCGTGCCTTGAATTACTTCCA
CCTGGCTGCAGTACGTGATTCTTGATCCCGAGCTTCGGGTTGGAAGTGGGTGGGAGAGTTCGAGGCCTTG
CGCTTAAGGAGCCCCTTCGCCTCGTGCTTGAGTTGAGGCCTGGCCTGGGCGCTGGGGCCGCCGCGTGCGA
ATCTGGTGGCACCTTCGCGCCTGTCTCGCTGCTTTCGATAAGTCTCTAGCCATTTAAAATTTTTGATGAC
CTGCTGCGACGCTTTTTTTCTGGCAAGATAGTCTTGTAAATGCGGGCCAAGATCTGCACACTGGTATTTC
GGTTTTTGGGGCCGCGGGCGGCGACGGGGCCCGTGCGTCCCAGCGCACATGTTCGGCGAGGCGGGGCCTG
CGAGCGCGGCCACCGAGAATCGGACGGGGGTAGTCTCAAGCTGGCCGGCCTGCTCTGGTGCCTGGCCTCG
CGCCGCCGTGTATCGCCCCGCCCTGGGCGGCAAGGCTGGCCCGGTCGGCACCAGTTGCGTGAGCGGAAAG
ATGGCCGCTTCCCGGCCCTGCTGCAGGGAGCTCAAAATGGAGGACGCGGCGCTCGGGAGAGCGGGCGGGT
GAGTCACCCACACAAAGGAAAAGGGCCTTTCCGTCCTCAGCCGTCGCTTCATGTGACTCCACGGAGTACC
GGGCGCCGTCCAGGCACCTCGATTAGTTCTCGAGCTTTTGGAGTACGTCGTCTTTAGGTTGGGGGGAGGG
GTTTTATGCGATGGAGTTTCCCCACACTGAGTGGGTGGAGACTGAAGTTAGGCCAGCTTGGCACTTGATG
TAATTCTCCTTGGAATTTGCCCTTTTTGAGTTTGGATCTTGGTTCATTCTCAAGCCTCAGACAGTGGTTC
AAAGTTTTTTTCTTCCATTTCAGGTGTCGTGAGAAGGGCGAATTCGACCCAAGTTTGTACAAAAAAGCAG
GCTCGCCACCATGGTGAGCAAGGGCGAGGAGCTGTTCACCGGGGTGGTGCCCATCCTGGTCGAGCTGGAC
GGCGACGTAAACGGCCACAAGTTCAGCGTGAGGGGCGAGGGCGAGGGCGATGCCACCAACGGCAAGCTGA
CCCTGAAGTTCATCTGCACCACCGGCAAGCTGCCCGTGCCCTGGCCCACCCTCGTGACCACCCTGAGCCA
CGGCGTGCAGTGCTTCGCCCGCTACCCCGACCACATGAAGCAGCACGACTTCTTCAAGTCCGCCATGCCC
GAAGGCTACGTCCAGGAGCGCACCATCTTCTTCAAGGACGACGGCACCTACAAGACCCGCGCCGAGGTGA
AGTTCGAGGGCGACACCCTAGTGAACCGCATCGAGCTGAAGGGCGTCGACTTCAAGGAGGACGGCAACAT
CCTGGGGCACAAGCTGGAGTACAACTTCAACAGCCACAACATCTATATCATGGCCGTCAAGCAGAAGAAC
GGCATCAAGGTGAACTTCAAGATCCGCCACAACGTGGAGGACGGCAGCGTGCAGCTCGCCGACCACTACC
AGCAGAACACCCCCATCGGCGACGGCCCCGTGCTGCTGCCCGACAGCCACTACCTGAGCACCCAGTCCGT
GCTGAGCAAAGACCCCAACGAGAAGCGCGATCACATGGTCCTGCTGGAGTTCCGCACCGCCGCCGGGATC
ACTCTCGGCATGGACGAGCTGTACAAGTAATACCACCCAGCTTTCTTGTACAAAGTGGTACGCGTGAATT
CACTCCTCAGGTGCAGGCTGCCTATCAGAAGGTGGTGGCTGGTGTGGCCAATGCCCTGGCTCACAAATAC
CACTGAGATCTTTTTCCCTCTGCCAAAAATTATGGGGACATCATGAAGCCCCTTGAGCATCTGACTTCTG
GCTAATAAAGGAAATTTATTTTCATTGCAATAGTGTGTTGGAATTTTTTGTGTCTCTCACTCGGAAGGAC
ATATGGGAGGGCAAATCATTTAAAACATCAGAATGAGTATTTGGTTTAGAGTTTGGCAACATATGCCCAT
ATGCTGGCTGCCATGAACAAAGGTTGGCTATAAAGAGGTCATCAGTATATGAAACAGCCCCCTGCTGTCC
ATTCCTTATTCCATAGAAAAGCCTTGACTTGAGGTTAGATTTTTTTTATATTTTGTTTTGTGTTATTTTT
TTCTTTAACATCCCTAAAATTTTCCTTACATGTTTTACTAGCCAGATTTTTCCTCCTCTCCTGACTACTC
CCAGTCATAGCTGTCCCTCTTCTCTTATGGAGATCCCTCGACCTGCAGCCCAAGCTTGGCGTAATCATGG
TCATAGCTGTTTCCTGTGTGAAATTGTTATCCGCTCACAATTCCACACAACATACGAGCCGGAAGCATAA
AGTGTAAAGCCTGGGGTGCCTAATGAGTGAGCTAACTCACATTAATTGCGTTGCGCTCACTGCCCGCTTT
CCAGTCGGGAAACCTGTCGTGCCAGCGGATCGACAGTACTAAGCTTGGTCTAATACCCAATCTCTCGTCT
TATCCAGATGTTTTATACGCCTCTGGCCCGTGTCTCAAAATCTCTGATGTTACATTGCACAAGATAAAAT
AATATCATCATGAACAATAAAACTGTCTGCTTACATAAACAGTAATACAAGGGGTGTTATGAGCCATATT
CAACGGGAAACGTCGAGGCCGCGATTAAATTCCAACATGGATGCTGATTTATATGGGTATAAATGGGCTC
GCGATAATGTCGGGCAATCAGGTGCGACAATCTATCGCTTGTATGGGAAGCCCGATGCGCCAGAGTTGTT
TCTGAAACATGGCAAAGGTAGCGTTGCCAATGATGTTACAGATGAGATGGTCAGACTAAACTGGCTGACG
GAATTTATGCCTCTTCCGACCATCAAGCATTTTATCCGTACTCCTGATGATGCATGGTTACTCACCACTG
CGATCCCCGGAAAAACAGCATTCCAGGTATTAGAAGAATATCCTGATTCAGGTGAAAATATTGTTGATGC
GCTGGCAGTGTTCCTGCGCCGGTTGCATTCGATTCCTGTTTGTAATTGTCCTTTTAACAGCGATCGCGTA
TTTCGTCTCGCTCAGGCGCAATCACGAATGAATAACGGTTTGGTTGATGCGAGTGATTTTGATGACGAGC
GTAATGGCTGGCCTGTTGAACAAGTCTGGAAAGAAATGCATAAACTTTTGCCATTCTCACCGGATTCAGT
CGTCACTCATGGTGATTTCTCACTTGATAACCTTATTTTTGACGAGGGGAAATTAATAGGTTGTATTGAT
GTTGGACGAGTCGGAATCGCAGACCGATACCAGGATCTTGCCATCCTATGGAACTGCCTCGGTGAGTTTT
CTCCTTCATTACAGAAACGGCTTTTTCAAAAATATGGTATTGATAATCCTGATATGAATAAATTGCAGTT
TCATTTGATGCTCGATGAGTTTTTCTAATCAGAATTGGTTAATTGGTTGTAACACTGGCAGAGCATTACG
CTGACTTGACGGGACGGCGCAAGCTCATGACCAAAATCCCTTAACGTGAGTTACGCGTCGTTCCACTGAG
CGTCAGAGGTATCACTAGTATTACAGAGGTAAGTTATAACAGTCGCCTAACCC
