>Addgene plasmid #103631 | LSB-hsa-miR-548d-3p | depositor partial sequence | sequence record 196311 | hsa-miR-548d-3p target
GCAAAAGAAACTGTGGTTTTTG
